>Addgene plasmid #17828 | p70rg 1 | addgene partial sequence | sequence record 23750 | dsRed1_C_primer
ACCTCGNGGACAGTCGAGCGCGCCGAGGGCCGCCACCACCTGTTCCTGTAGATCTCCTGATCAGAGGGAC
AAGGAGGAAGGTCATTGCAGCTCAGACATCTGCATAGTCTGAGCTGCAGTGGCCTTCCCTTTGACCTTCT
GCCTTGAATTTACAGTATTTATTTGTACTGATCTCCTTATCCGCTCAAGACATGCACTCGGAACGCATCT
AGGGTACCGATCTGGATACAGTATCTGCGGTACCGTATTTTGGATGATAACGAGGCGCAAAAAATGAGTA
AAGGAGAAGAACTTTTCACTGGAGTTGTCCCAATTCTTGTTGAATTAGATGGTGATGTTAATGGGCACAA
ATTTTCTGTCAGTGGAGAGGGTGAAGGTGATGCAACATACGGAAAACTTACCCTTAAATTTATTTGCACT
ACTGGAAAACTACCTGTTCCATGGCCAACACTTGTCACTACTTTCTCTTATGGTGTTCAATGCTTTTCCC
GTTATCCGGATCATATGAAACGGCATGACTTTTTCAAGAGTGCCATGCCCGAAGGTTATGTACAGGAACG
CACTATATCTTTCAAAGATGACGGGAACTACAAGACGCGTGCTGAAGTCAAGTTTGAAGGTGATACCCTT
GTTAATCGTATCGAGTTAAAAGGTATTGATTTTAAAGAAGATGGAAACATTCTCGGACACAAACTGGAGT
ACAACTATAACTCACACAATGTATACATCACGGCAGACAACCAAAGANTGGAATCAAAGCTAACTTCAAA
TTCGCCNCACATTGAAGATGGANCGTCACTAGCAGACATATCACAAATACTCNATTGGN
