[The description below was written by a language model from this plasmid's Addgene catalogue record.]
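Description:
p70rg 1 is a bacterial expression and synthetic biology plasmid built on the pBAD24 backbone and propagated in E. coli under ampicillin selection. Its copy number is listed as unknown, and no feature table is supplied, so the origin of replication, promoter and other regulatory parts are not itemised. pBAD24 is generally known as an arabinose-inducible vector carrying the araBAD promoter and the araC regulator, which would be expected to drive the insert here, but the record does not confirm this.

The payload consists of two fluorescent reporter genes. One is RFPec, an E. coli codon-optimised red fluorescent protein (alternatively named DsRed-express) originating from Discosoma sp. The other is GFPuv from Aequorea victoria, with the GFPuv portion derived from a commercial plasmid. The insert was assembled by restriction enzyme cloning.

The associated publication concerns combinatorial engineering of intergenic regions in operons to tune the relative expression of multiple genes. This suggests that the two reporters are arranged as a bicistronic operon, so that the ratio of red to green fluorescence reports how the sequence between the coding regions affects the expression of each gene. The name suggests an rfp-then-gfp gene order, but neither the order nor the nature of any intergenic sequence in this construct is stated. The plasmid is best regarded as a dual-reporter tool for measuring differential expression of co-transcribed genes in E. coli.
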