Addgene plasmid #17828: p70rg 1
Depositing lab: Jay Keasling. Depositing organization: University of California, Berkeley. Publication: Combinatorial engineering of intergenic regions in operons tunes expression of multiple genes. Pfleger BF, Pitera DJ, Smolke CD, Keasling JD. Nat Biotechnol. 2006 Aug . 24(8):1027-32. 10.1038/nbt1226 PubMed 16845378.
Backbone
  Vector backbone: pBAD24
  Backbone manufacturer: Groningen Biotechnology Center
  Vector type: Bacterial Expression, Synthetic Biology
Growth in bacteria
  Bacterial resistance: Ampicillin, 100 μg/mL
  Growth temperature: 37°C
  Growth strain: DH10B
  Copy number: Unknown
Gene/Insert
  Gene/Insert name: E. coli optimized red flourescent protein (RFPec), GFPuv (alt name: DsRed-express)
  Species: Discosoma sp., A. victoria
  GenBank ID: AJ851288
  Cloning method: Restriction Enzyme
  Sequencing primers: 5′ n/a; 3′ n/a
Resource information
  A portion of this plasmid was derived from a plasmid made by: GFPuv -Clontech
Terms and licenses: Academic/Nonprofit Terms; Industry Terms: Not Available to Industry
How to cite: p70rg 1 was a gift from Jay Keasling (Addgene plasmid # 17828 ; http://n2t.net/addgene:17828 ; RRID:Addgene_17828)
